>Addgene plasmid #239707 | pKG1970_pGEEC501_pShip-EFS-mRuby2-bGH | addgene full sequence | sequence record 475979 | Addgene NGS Result
CGCTCGCTGACTGCAGGTGCCCGTGTCTCAAAATCTCTGATGTTACATTGCACAAGATAAAAATATATCA
TCATGAACAATAAAACTGTCTGCTTACATAAACAGTAATACAAGGGGTGTTATGAGCCATATTCAACGGG
AAACGTCGAGGCCGCGATTAAATTCCAACATGGATGCTGATTTATATGGGTATAAATGGGCTCGCGATAA
TGTCGGGCAATCAGGTGCGACAATCTATCGCTTGTATGGGAAGCCCGATGCGCCAGAGTTGTTTCTGAAA
CATGGCAAAGGTAGCGTTGCCAATGATGTTACAGATGAGATGGTCAGACTAAACTGGCTGACGGAATTTA
TGCCTCTTCCGACCATCAAGCATTTTATCCGTACTCCTGGTGATGCATGGTTACTCACCACTGCGATCCC
CGGAAAAACAGCATTCCAGGTATTAGAAGAATATCCTGATTCAGGTGAAAATATTGTTGATGCGCTGGCA
GTGTTCCTGCGCCGGTTGCATTCGATTCCTGTTTGTAATTGTCCTTTTAACAGCGATCGCGTATTTCGTC
TAGCTCAGGCGCAATCACGAATGAATAACGGTTTGGTTGATGCGAGTGATTTTGATGACGAGCGTAATGG
CTGGCCTGTTGAACAAGTCTGGAAAGAAATGCATAAACTTTTGCCATTCTCACCGGATTCAGTCGTCACT
CATGGTGATTTCTCACTTGATAACCTTATTTTTGACGAGGGGAAATTAATAGGTTGTATTGATGTTGGAC
GAGTCGGAATCGCAGACCGATACCAGGATCTTGCCATCCTATGGAACTGCCTCGGTGAGTTTTCTCCTTC
ATTACAGAAACGGCTTTTTCAAAAATATGGTATTGATAATCCTGATATGAATAAATTGCAGTTTCATTTG
ATGCTCGATGAGTTTTTCTAATCAGAATTGGTTAATTGGTTGTAACATTATTCAGATTGGGCCCCGTTCC
ACTGAGCGTCAGACCCCGTAGAAAAGATCAAAGGATCTTCTTGAGATCCTTTTTTTCTGCGCGTAATCTG
CTGCTTGCAAACAAAAAAACCACCGCTACCAGCGGTGGTTTGTTTGCCGGATCAAGAGCTACCAACTCTT
TTTCCGAAGGTAACTGGCTTCAGCAGAGCGCAGATACCAAATACTGTTCTTCTAGTGTAGCCGTAGTTAG
GCCACCACTTCAAGAACTCTGTAGCACCGCCTACATACCTCGCTCTGCTAATCCTGTTACCAGTGGCTGC
TGCCAGTGGCGATAAGTCGTGTCTTACCGGGTTGGACTCAAGACGATAGTTACCGGATAAGGCGCAGCGG
TCGGGCTGAACGGGGGGTTCGTGCACACAGCCCAGCTTGGAGCGAACGACCTACACCGAACTGAGATACC
TACAGCGTGAGCTATGAGAAAGCGCCACGCTTCCCGAAGGGAGAAAGGCGGACAGGTATCCGGTAAGCGG
CAGGGTCGGAACAGGAGAGCGCACGAGGGAGCTTCCAGGGGGAAACGCCTGGTATCTTTATAGTCCTGTC
GGGTTTCGCCACCTCTGACTTGAGCGTCGATTTTTGTGATGCTCGTCAGGGGGGCGGAGCCTATGGAAAA
ACGCCAGCAACGCGGCCTTTTTACGGTTCCTGGCCTTTTGCTGGCCTTTTGCTCACATGTTCTTTCCTGC
GTTATCCCCTGATTCTGTGGATAACCGTATTACCGCTAGCATGGATCTCGGGGACGTCTAACTACTAAGC
GAGAGTAGGGAACTGCCAGGCATCAAATAAAACGAAAGGCTCAGTCGGAAGACTGGGCCTTTCGTTTTAT
CTGTTGTTTGTCGGTGAACGCTCTCCTGAGTAGGACAAATCCGCCGGGAGCGGATTTGAACGTTGTGAAG
CAACGGCCCGGAGGGTGGCGGGCAGGACGCCCGCCATAAACTGCCAGGCATCAAACTAAGCAGAAGGCCA
TCCTGACGGATGGCCTTTTTGCGTTTCTACAAACTCTTCCTGTTAGTTAGTTACTTAAGCTCGGGCCCAC
CTGCAGTCTACTTACTGGGCAGAGCGCACATCGCCCACAGTCCCCGAGAAGTTGGGGGGAGGGGTCGGCA
ATTGAACCGGTGCCTAGAGAAGGTGGCGCGGGGTAAACTGGGAAAGTGATGTCGTGTACTGGCTCCGCCT
TTTTCCCGAGGGTGGGGGAGAACCGTATATAAGTGCAGTAGTCGCCGTGAACGTTCTTTTTCGCAACGGG
TTTGCCGCCAGAACACAGTAATGGCCACCATGGTGTCTAAGGGCGAAGAGCTGATCAAGGAAAATATGCG
TATGAAGGTGGTCATGGAAGGTTCGGTCAACGGCCACCAATTCAAATGCACAGGTGAAGGAGAAGGCAAT
CCGTACATGGGAACTCAAACCATGAGGATCAAAGTCATCGAGGGAGGACCCCTGCCATTTGCCTTTGACA
TTCTTGCCACGTCGTTCATGTATGGCAGCCGTACTTTTATCAAGTACCCGAAAGGCATTCCTGATTTCTT
TAAACAGTCCTTTCCTGAGGGTTTTACTTGGGAAAGAGTTACGAGATACGAAGATGGTGGAGTCGTCACC
GTCATGCAGGACACCAGCCTTGAGGATGGCTGTCTCGTTTACCACGTCCAAGTCAGAGGGGTAAACTTTC
CCTCCAATGGTCCCGTGATGCAGAAGAAGACCAAGGGTTGGGAGCCTAATACAGAGATGATGTATCCAGC
AGATGGTGGTCTGAGGGGATACACTCATATGGCACTGAAAGTTGATGGTGGTGGCCATCTGTCTTGCTCT
TTCGTAACAACTTACAGGTCAAAAAAGACCGTCGGGAACATCAAGATGCCCGGTATCCATGCCGTTGATC
ACCGCCTGGAAAGGTTAGAGGAAAGTGACAATGAAATGTTCGTAGTACAACGCGAACACGCAGTTGCCAA
GTTCGCCGGGCTTGGTGGTGGGATGGACGAGCTGTACAAGTAACAACGTTGCACCTGTGCCTTCTAGTTG
CCAGCCATCTGTTGTTTGCCCCTCCCCCGTGCCTTCCTTGACCCTGGAAGGTGCCACTCCCACTGTCCTT
TCCTAATAAAATGAGGAAATTGCATCGCATTGTCTGAGTAGGTGTCATTCTATTCTGGGGGGTGGGGTGG
GGCAGGACAGCAAGGGGGAGGATTGGGAAGACAATAGCAGGCATGCTGGGGATGCGGTGGGCTCTATGG
Features (pLannotate 1.2.2; 7 found; start..end, strand, type, name):
    122..931     +  CDS            KanR: aminoglycoside phosphotransferase; aph(3')-Ia; confers resistance to kanamycin in bacteria or G418 (Geneticin®) in eukaryotes
   1021..1609    +  rep_origin     ori: high-copy-number ColE1/pMB1/pBR322/pUC origin of replication
   1777..1820    -  terminator     rrnB T1 terminator: Escherichia coli rrnB; transcription terminator T1 from the E. coli rrnB gene
   1952..1979    +  terminator     rrnB T2 terminator: transcription terminator T2 from the E. coli rrnB gene
   2047..2258    +  promoter       EF-1α core promoter: core promoter for human elongation factor EF-1α
   2270..2980    +  CDS            mRuby2: mRuby2 is a basic (constitutively fluorescent) red fluorescent protein published in 2012, derived from Entacmaea quadricolor. It has moderate acid sensitivity.
   2995..3219    +  polyA_signal   bGH poly(A) signal: bovine growth hormone polyadenylation signal
