[The description below was written by a language model from this plasmid's Addgene catalogue record and pLannotate feature annotations shown in this document.]
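Description:
pKG1970_pGEEC501_pShip-EFS-mRuby2-bGH is a compact (about 3.2 kb) synthetic-biology plasmid built on the pShip backbone by Golden Gate assembly, carrying a single mammalian-style transcription unit that expresses the red fluorescent protein mRuby2. It is propagated in E. coli through a high-copy ColE1/pUC-type origin and selected with kanamycin via an aph(3')-Ia aminoglycoside phosphotransferase gene. No viral elements, recombinase sites, eukaryotic selection cassette or episomal replication origin are annotated, so the plasmid appears suited to direct delivery such as transient transfection rather than packaging into a viral vector, although the record does not state a specific delivery route or host cell type.

The expression cassette consists of the EFS promoter, annotated as the core promoter of human elongation factor 1α (the short, intron-less form that gives constitutive expression in a small footprint), followed by the mRuby2 coding sequence, a constitutively fluorescent red protein derived from the sea anemone Entacmaea quadricolor, and then the bovine growth hormone polyadenylation signal, which provides the 3' UTR and directs transcript cleavage and polyadenylation. Between the bacterial origin and the promoter lie the E. coli rrnB T1 and T2 terminators, in opposite orientations. They probably insulate the insert from read-through transcription originating in the bacterial backbone.

The name and stated purpose identify the promoter and the 3' UTR as the defining parts of this design. It therefore fits as one member of a set of modular reporter constructs for comparing how regulatory elements affect transgene output, consistent with the associated work on coupled transcriptional and translational regulation of transgenes.
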