Addgene plasmid #239707: pKG1970_pGEEC501_pShip-EFS-mRuby2-bGH
Purpose: Plasmid expressing mRuby2 with the EFS promoter and bGH 3' UTR
Depositing lab: Kate Galloway. Depositing organization: Massachusetts Institute of Technology. Publication: High-resolution profiling reveals coupled transcriptional and translational regulation of transgenes. Peterman EL, Ploessl DS, Love KS, Sanabria V, Daniels RF, Johnstone CP, Godavarti DR, Kabaria SR, Oakes CG, Pai AA, Galloway KE. Nucleic Acids Research, Volume 53, Issue 11, 24 June 2025, gkaf528 10.1093/nar/gkaf528 PubMed 39651241.
Backbone
  Vector backbone: pShip
  Vector type: Synthetic Biology
Growth in bacteria
  Bacterial resistance: Kanamycin, 50 μg/mL
  Growth temperature: 30°C
  Growth strain: NEB Stable
  Copy number: High Copy
Gene/Insert
  Gene/Insert name: mRuby2
  Species: Entacmaea quadricolor
  Cloning method: Golden Gate
Terms and licenses: Academic/Nonprofit Terms; Industry Terms: Not Available to Industry
Depositor comments: Please visit https://doi.org/10.1101/2024.11.26.625483 for bioRxiv preprint.
How to cite: pKG1970_pGEEC501_pShip-EFS-mRuby2-bGH was a gift from Kate Galloway (Addgene plasmid # 239707 ; http://n2t.net/addgene:239707 ; RRID:Addgene_239707)
